Addgene plasmid #15192: pGFP-E p27 (CC#631)
Depositing lab: Connie Cepko. Depositing organization: Harvard Medical School. Publication: p27Kip1 and p57Kip2 regulate proliferation in distinct retinal progenitor cell populations. Dyer MA, Cepko CL. J Neurosci. 2001 Jun 15. 21(12):4259-71. PubMed 11404411.
Backbone
  Vector backbone: pBABE-MN-IRES-E-GFP
  Backbone manufacturer: Gary Nolan, Stanford
  Vector type: Mammalian Expression, Retroviral
Growth in bacteria
  Bacterial resistance: Ampicillin, 100 μg/mL
  Growth temperature: 37°C
  Growth strain: DH5alpha
  Copy number: High Copy
Gene/Insert
  Gene/Insert name: p27 (alt name: Kip1)
  Species: M. musculus (mouse)
  Entrez Gene: Cdkn1b (a.k.a. Kip1, p27, p27Kip1)
  Tag / fusion protein: Flag (N terminal on backbone); His
  Cloning method: Restriction Enzyme; 5′ cloning site NotI (not destroyed); 3′ cloning site NotI (not destroyed)
  Sequencing primers: 5′ na
Terms and licenses: Academic/Nonprofit Terms; Industry Terms: Not Available to Industry
How to cite: pGFP-E p27 (CC#631) was a gift from Connie Cepko (Addgene plasmid # 15192 ; http://n2t.net/addgene:15192 ; RRID:Addgene_15192)
