[The description below was written by a language model from this plasmid's Addgene catalogue record and pLannotate feature annotations shown in this document.]
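Description:
pGFP-E p27 (CC#631) is a Moloney murine leukemia virus-based retroviral expression plasmid built on the pBABE-MN-IRES-E-GFP backbone and carrying mouse p27 (Kip1, gene Cdkn1b). It is propagated in E. coli as a high-copy plasmid through a ColE1/pUC-type origin and selected with ampicillin via the β-lactamase gene. The full sequence record is 7,086 nt. The viral portion is flanked by MMLV long terminal repeats, the 5′ one spanning the numbering origin. Downstream of that LTR lie the Ψ packaging signal, a truncated gag segment lacking its start codon, and a pol region containing the splice acceptor. These elements allow the genomic transcript to be packaged into virions when viral proteins are supplied in trans by a packaging cell line. No separate internal promoter is annotated, so expression of the payload presumably depends on the 5′ LTR.

The p27 coding sequence was inserted between two retained NotI sites and sits in a bicistronic cassette. A FLAG epitope fragment precedes the Cdkn1b open reading frame. A short fragment matched to a composite 6xHis-containing tag follows it, consistent with the catalogued N-terminal Flag and His tags. An EMCV IRES then drives cap-independent translation of EGFP from the same transcript, so infected cells expressing tagged p27 are marked by green fluorescence. p27 is a cyclin-dependent kinase inhibitor that blocks cyclin E– and cyclin A–CDK2 complexes and promotes G1 arrest. The associated study examined how p27Kip1 and p57Kip2 regulate proliferation in retinal progenitor cell populations, so the construct suits stable retroviral misexpression of p27 in dividing cells with fluorescent tracking of their progeny.
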