Features (pLannotate 1.2.2; 18 found; start..end, strand, type, name):
    257..614     +  misc_feature   MMLV Ψ: packaging signal of Moloney murine leukemia virus (MMLV)
    679..1095    +  CDS            gag (truncated): truncated Moloney murine leukemia virus (MMLV) gag gene lacking the start codon
   1105..1479    +  misc_feature   pol region: Moloney murine leukemia virus (MMLV) pol region containing the splice acceptor site
   1518..1547    -  misc_feature   MCS (fragment): pUC18/19 multiple cloning site
   1557..1577    +  CDS            FLAG (fragment): FLAG® epitope tag, followed by an enterokinase cleavage site
   1587..2174    +  CDS            Cdkn1b: CDN1B_MOUSE - Experimental evidence at protein level: Swiss-Prot protein existence level 1. Important regulator of cell cycle progression (PubMed:8033213, PubMed:12972555). Inhibits the kinase activity of CDK2 bound to cyclin A, but has little inhibitory activity on CDK2 bound to SPDYA (By similarity). Involved in G1 arrest. Potent inhibitor of cyclin E- and cyclin A-CDK2 complexes (PubMed:8033213). Forms a complex with cyclin type D-CDK4 complexes and is involved in the assembly, stability, and modulation of CCND1-CDK4 complex activation. Acts either as an inhibitor or an activator of cyclin
   2184..2201    +  CDS            capTEV™ (fragment): composite tag for in vivo biotinylation, TEV protease cleavage, and 6xHis tagging
   2205..2237    -  misc_feature   MCS (fragment): pUC18/19 multiple cloning site
   2404..2866    +  misc_feature   IRES: internal ribosome entry site (IRES) of the encephalomyocarditis virus (EMCV)
   2880..3599    +  CDS            EGFP: the original enhanced GFP (Yang et al., 1996) mammalian codon-optimized
   3663..3784    +  LTR            3' LTR (ΔU3) (fragment): self-inactivating 3' long terminal repeat (LTR) from Moloney murine leukemia virus
   3785..4254    +  LTR            LTR: long terminal repeat from Moloney murine leukemia virus
   4320..4372    -  CDS            lacI (fragment): lac repressor; lacI; The lac repressor binds to the lac operator to inhibit transcription in E. coli. This inhibition can be relieved by adding lactose or isopropyl-β-D-thiogalactopyranoside (IPTG).
   4555..5143    -  rep_origin     ori: high-copy-number ColE1/pMB1/pBR322/pUC origin of replication
   5214..5266    +  promoter       AmpR promoter (fragment): bla
   5267..6127    +  CDS            AmpR: β-lactamase; bla; confers resistance to ampicillin, carbenicillin, and related antibiotics
   6213..6272    -  promoter       AmpR promoter (fragment): bla
   6689..194     +  LTR            LTR (across the origin): long terminal repeat from Moloney murine leukemia virus
>Addgene plasmid #15192 | pGFP-E p27 (CC#631) | addgene full sequence | sequence record 204864 | Addgene NGS Result
GCTTCTGCTCCCCGAGCTCAATAAAAGAGCCCACAACCCCTCACTCGGCGCGCCAGTCCTCCGATTGACT
GAGTCGCCCGGGTACCCGTGTATCCAATAAACCCTCTTGCAGTTGCATCCGACTTGTGGTCTCGCTGTTC
CTTGGGAGGGTCTCCTCTGAGTGATTGACTACCCGTCAGCGGGGGTCTTTCATTTGGGGGCTCGTCCGGG
ATCGGGAGACCCCTGCCCAGGGACCACCGACCCACCACCGGGAGGTAAGCTGGCCAGCAACTTATCTGTG
TCTGTCCGATTGTCTAGTGTCTATGACTGATTTTATGCGCCTGCGTCGGTACTAGTTAGCTAACTAGCTC
TGTATCTGGCGGACCCGTGGTGGAACTGACGAGTTCGGAACACCCGGCCGCAACCCTGGGAGACGTCCCA
GGGACTTCGGGGGCCGTTTTTGTGGCCCGACCTGAGTCCAAAAATCCCGATCGTTTTGGACTCTTTGGTG
CACCCCCCTTAGAGGAGGGATATGTGGTTCTGGTAGGAGACGAGAACCTAAAACAGTTCCCGCCTCCGTC
TGAATTTTTGCTTTCGGTTTGGGACCGAAGCCGCGCCGCGCGTCTTGTCTGCTGCAGCATCGTTCTGTGT
TGTCTCTGTCTGACTGTGTTTCTGTATTTGTCTGAAAATATGGGCCCGGGCCAGACTGTTACCACTCCCT
TAAGTTTGACCTTAGGTCACTGGAAAGATGTCGAGCGGATCGCTCACAACCAGTCGGTAGATGTCAAGAA
GAGACGTTGGGTTACCTTCTGCTCTGCAGAATGGCCAACCTTTAACGTCGGATGGCCGCGAGACGGCACC
TTTAACCGAGACCTCATCACCCAGGTTAAGATCAAGGTCTTTTCACCTGGCCCGCATGGACACCCAGACC
AGGTCCCCTACATCGTGACCTGGGAAGCCTTGGCTTTTGACCCCCCTCCCTGGGTCAAGCCCTTTGTACA
CCCTAAGCCTCCGCCTCCTCTTCCTCCATCCGCCCCGTCTCTCCCCCTTGAACCTCCTCGTTCGACCCCG
CCTCGATCCTCCCTTTATCCAGCCCTCACTCCTTCTCTAGGCGCCCCCATATGGCCATATGAGATCTTAT
ATGGGGCACCCCCGCCCCTTGTAAACTTCCCTGACCCTGACATGACAAGAGTTACTAACAGCCCCTCTCT
CCAAGCTCACTTACAGGCTCTCTACTTAGTCCAGCACGAAGTCTGGAGACCTCTGGCGGCAGCCTACCAA
GAACAACTGGACCGACCGGTGGTACCTCACCCTTACCGAGTCGGCGACACAGTGTGGGTCCGCCGACACC
AGACTAAGAACCTAGAACCTCGCTGGAAAGGACCTTACACAGTCCTGCTGACCACCCCCACCGCCCTCAA
AGTAGACGGCATCGCAGCTTGGATACACGCCGCCCACGTGAAGGCTGCCGACCCCGGGGGTGGACCATCC
TCTAGACTGCCGGATCCATTTAAATTCGAATTCCGGTCGAGCAGCTGAAGCTTGCATGCCTGCAGGTCGA
CTCTAGAACCATGGACTACAAGGACGACGATGACAAGGCGGCCGCATCAAACGTGAGAGTGTCTAACGGG
AGCCCGAGCCTGGAGCGGATGGACGCCAGACAAGCGGATCACCCCAAGCCTTCCGCCTGCAGAAATCTCT
TCGGCCCGGTCAATCATGAAGAACTAACCCGGGACTTGGAGAAGCACTGCCGGGATATGGAAGAAGCGAG
TCAGCGCAAGTGGAATTTCGACTTTCAGAATCATAAGCCCCTGGAGGGCAGATACGAATGGCAGGAGGTG
GAGAGGGGCAGCTTGCCCGAGTTCTACTACAGGCCCCCGCGCCCCCCCAAGAGCGCCTGCAAGGTGCTGG
CGCAGGAGAGCCAGGATGTCAGCGGGAGCCGCCAGGCGGTGCCTTTAATTGGGTCTCAGGCAAACTCTGA
GGACCGGCATTTGGTGGACCAAATGCCTGACTCGTCAGACAATCAGGCTGGGTTAGCGGAGCAGTGTCCA
GGGATGAGGAAGCGACCTGCTGCAGAAGATTCTTCTTCGCAAAACAAAAGGGCCAACAGAACAGAAGAAA
ATGTTTCAGACGGTTCCCCGAACGCTGGCACTGTGGAGCAGACGCCCAAGAAGCCCGGCCTTCGACGCCA
GACGGCGGCCGCACATCATCATCATCATCATTAATCTAGAGGATCCCCGGGTACCGAGCTCGAATTCCTG
CAGGCCTCGAGGGCCGGCGCGCCGCGGCCGCTACGTAAATTCCGCCCCCCCCCCCCTCTCCCTCCCCCCC
CCCTAACGTTACTGGCCGAAGCCGCTTGGAATAAGGCCGGTGTGCGTTTGTCTATATGTTATTTTCCACC
ATATTGCCGTCTTTTGGCAATGTGAGGGCCCGGAAACCTGGCCCTGTCTTCTTGACGAGCATTCCTAGGG
GTCTTTCCCCTCTCGCCAAAGGAATGCAAGGTCTGTTGAATGTCGTGAAGGAAGCAGTTCCTCTGGAAGC
TTCTTGAAGACAAACAACGTCTGTAGCGACCCTTTGCAGGCAGCGGAACCCCCCACCTGGCGACAGGTGC
CTCTGCGGCCAAAAGCCACGTGTATAAGATACACCTGCAAAGGCGGCACAACCCCAGTGCCACGTTGTGA
GTTGGATAGTTGTGGAAAGAGTCAAATGGCTCTCCTCAAGCGTATTCAACAAGGGGCTGAAGGATGCCCA
GAAGGTACCCCATTGTATGGGATCTGATCTGGGGCCTCGGTGCACATGCTTTACATGTGTTTAGTCGAGG
TTAAAAAAACGTCTAGGCCCCCCGAACCACGGGGACGTGGTTTTCCTTTGAAAAACACGATGATAATATG
GCCACAACCATGGTGAGCAAGGGCGAGGAGCTGTTCACCGGGGTGGTGCCCATCCTGGTCGAGCTGGACG
GCGACGTAAACGGCCACAAGTTCAGCGTGTCCGGCGAGGGCGAGGGCGATGCCACCTACGGCAAGCTGAC
CCTGAAGTTCATCTGCACCACCGGCAAGCTGCCCGTGCCCTGGCCCACCCTCGTGACCACCCTGACCTAC
GGCGTGCAGTGCTTCAGCCGCTACCCCGACCACATGAAGCAGCACGACTTCTTCAAGTCCGCCATGCCCG
AAGGCTACGTCCAGGAGCGCACCATCTTCTTCAAGGACGACGGCAACTACAAGACCCGCGCCGAGGTGAA
GTTCGAGGGCGACACCCTGGTGAACCGCATCGAGCTGAAGGGCATCGACTTCAAGGAGGACGGCAACATC
CTGGGGCACAAGCTGGAGTACAACTACAACAGCCACAACGTCTATATCATGGCCGACAAGCAGAAGAACG
GCATCAAGGTGAACTTCAAGATCCGCCACAACATCGAGGACGGCAGCGTGCAGCTCGCCGACCACTACCA
GCAGAACACCCCCATCGGCGACGGCCCCGTGCTGCTGCCCGACAACCACTACCTGAGCACCCAGTCCGCC
CTGAGCAAAGACCCCAACGAGAAGCGCGATCACATGGTCCTGCTGGAGTTCGTGACCGCCGCCGGGATCA
CTCTCGGCATGGACGAGCTGTACAAGTAAAGCGCCAGCACAGTGGTCGACGATAAAATAAAAGATTTTAT
TTAGTCTCCAGAAAAAGGGGGGAATGAAAGACCCCACCTGTAGGTTTGGCAAGCTAGCTTAAGTAACGCC
ATTTTGCAAGGCATGGAAAAATACATAACTGAGAATAGAGAAGTTCAGATCAAGGTCAGGAACAGATGGA
ACAGCTGAATATGGGCCAAACAGGATATCTGTGGTAAGCAGTTCCTGCCCCGGCTCAGGGCCAAGAACAG
ATGGAACAGCTGAATATGGGCCAAACAGGATATCTGTGGTAAGCAGTTCCTGCCCCGGCTCAGGGCCAAG
AACAGATGGTCCCCAGATGCGGTCCAGCCCTCAGCAGTTTCTAGAGAACCATCAGATGTTTCCAGGGTGC
CCCAAGGACCTGAAATGACCCTGTGCCTTATTTGAACTAACCAATCAGTTCGCTTCTCGCTTCTGTTCGC
GCGCTTCTGCTCCCCGAGCTCAATAAAAGAGCCCACAACCCCTCACTCGGGGCGCCAGTCCTCCGATTGA
CTGAGTCGCCCGGGTACCCGTGTATCCAATAAACCCTCTTGCAGTTGCATCCGACTTGTGGTCTCGCTGT
TCCTTGGGAGGGTCTCCTCTGAGTGATTGACTACCCGTCAGCGGGGGTCTTTCACATGCAGCATGTATCA
AAATTAATTTGGTTTTTTTTCTTAAGTATTTACATTAAATGGCCATAGTTGCATTAATGAATCGGCCAAC
GCGCGGGGAGAGGCGGTTTGCGTATTGGGCGCTCTTCCGCTTCCTCGCTCACTGACTCGCTGCGCTCGGT
CGTTCGGCTGCGGCGAGCGGTATCAGCTCACTCAAAGGCGGTAATACGGTTATCCACAGAATCAGGGGAT
AACGCAGGAAAGAACATGTGAGCAAAAGGCCAGCAAAAGGCCAGGAACCGTAAAAAGGCCGCGTTGCTGG
CGTTTTTCCATAGGCTCCGCCCCCCTGACGAGCATCACAAAAATCGACGCTCAAGTCAGAGGTGGCGAAA
CCCGACAGGACTATAAAGATACCAGGCGTTTCCCCCTGGAAGCTCCCTCGTGCGCTCTCCTGTTCCGACC
CTGCCGCTTACCGGATACCTGTCCGCCTTTCTCCCTTCGGGAAGCGTGGCGCTTTCTCATAGCTCACGCT
GTAGGTATCTCAGTTCGGTGTAGGTCGTTCGCTCCAAGCTGGGCTGTGTGCACGAACCCCCCGTTCAGCC
CGACCGCTGCGCCTTATCCGGTAACTATCGTCTTGAGTCCAACCCGGTAAGACACGACTTATCGCCACTG
GCAGCAGCCACTGGTAACAGGATTAGCAGAGCGAGGTATGTAGGCGGTGCTACAGAGTTCTTGAAGTGGT
GGCCTAACTACGGCTACACTAGAAGAACAGTATTTGGTATCTGCGCTCTGCTGAAGCCAGTTACCTTCGG
AAAAAGAGTTGGTAGCTCTTGATCCGGCAAACAAACCACCGCTGGTAGCGGTGGTTTTTTTGTTTGCAAG
CAGCAGATTACGCGCAGAAAAAAAGGATCTCAAGAAGATCCTTTGATCTTTTCTACGGGGTCTGACGCTC
AGTGGAACGAAAACTCACGTTAAGGGATTTTGGTCATGAGACAATAACCCTGATAAATGCTTCAATAATA
TTGAAAAAGGAAGAGTATGAGTATTCAACATTTCCGTGTCGCCCTTATTCCCTTTTTTGCGGCATTTTGC
CTTCCTGTTTTTGCTCACCCAGAAACGCTGGTGAAAGTAAAAGATGCTGAAGATCAGTTGGGTGCACGAG
TGGGTTACATCGAACTGGATCTCAACAGCGGTAAGATCCTTGAGAGTTTTCGCCCCGAAGAACGTTTTCC
AATGATGAGCACTTTTAAAGTTCTGCTATGTGGCGCGGTATTATCCCGTATTGACGCCGGGCAAGAGCAA
CTCGGTCGCCGCATACACTATTCTCAGAATGACTTGGTTGAGTACTCACCAGTCACAGAAAAGCATCTTA
CGGATGGCATGACAGTAAGAGAATTATGCAGTGCTGCCATAACCATGAGTGATAACACTGCGGCCAACTT
ACTTCTGACAACGATCGGAGGACCGAAGGAGCTAACCGCTTTTTTGCACAACATGGGGGATCATGTAACT
CGCCTTGATCGTTGGGAACCGGAGCTGAATGAAGCCATACCAAACGACGAGCGTGACACCACGATGCCTG
TAGCAATGGCAACAACGTTGCGCAAACTATTAACTGGCGAACTACTTACTCTAGCTTCCCGGCAACAATT
AATAGACTGGATGGAGGCGGATAAAGTTGCAGGACCACTTCTGCGCTCGGCCCTTCCGGCTGGCTGGTTT
ATTGCTGATAAATCTGGAGCCGGTGAGCGTGGGTCTCGCGGTATCATTGCAGCACTGGGGCCAGATGGTA
AGCCCTCCCGTATCGTAGTTATCTACACGACGGGGAGTCAGGCAACTATGGATGAACGAAATAGACAGAT
CGCTGAGATAGGTGCCTCACTGATTAAGCATTGGTAACTGTCAGACCAAGTTTACTCATATATACTTTAG
ATTGATTTGCGGCCGGCCGCAAAAGGATCTAGGTGAAGATCCTTTTTGATAATCTCATGAGCGGATACAT
ATTTGAATGTATTTAGAAAAATAAACAAATAGGGGTTCCGCGCACATTTCCCCGAAAAGTGCCACCAGCT
TTGCTCTTAGGAGTTTCCTAATACATCCCAAACTCAAATATATAAAGCATTTGACTTGTTCTATGCCCTA
GGGGGCGGGGGGAAGCTAAGCCAGCTTTTTTTAACATTTAAAATGTTAATTCCATTTTAAATGCACAGAT
GTTTTTATTTCATAAGGGTTTCAATGTGCATGAATGCTGCAATATTCCTGTTACCAAAGCTAGTATAAAT
AAAAATAGATAAACGTGGAAATTACTTAGAGTTTCTGTCATTAACGTTTCCTTCCTCAGTTGACAACATA
AATGCGCTGCTGAGAAGCCAGTTTGCATCTGTCAGGATCAATTTCCCATTATGCCAGTCATATTAATTAC
TAGTCAATTAGTTGATTTTTATTTTTGACATATACATGTGAAAGACCCCACCTGTAGGTTTGGCAAGCTA
GCTTAAGTAACGCCATTTTGCAAGGCATGGAAAAATACATAACTGAGAATAGAAAAGTTCAGATCAAGGT
CAGGAACAGATGGAACAGCTGAATATGGGCCAAACAGGATATCTGTGGTAAGCAGTTCCTGCCCCGGCTC
AGGGCCAAGAACAGATGGAACAGCTGAATATGGGCCAAACAGGATATCTGTGGTAAGCAGTTCCTGCCCC
GGCTCAGGGCCAAGAACAGATGGTCCCCAGATGCGGTCCAGCCCTCAGCAGTTTCTAGAGAACCATCAGA
TGTTTCCAGGGTGCCCCAAGGACCTGAAATGACCCTGTGCCTTATTTGAACTAACCAATCAGTTCGCTTC
TCGCTTCTGTTCGCGC
