>Addgene plasmid #15192 | pGFP-E p27 (CC#631) | addgene partial sequence | sequence record 21664 | 15192 with pBABE5'
GGGGCACCCCCGCCCCTTGTAAACTTCCCTGACCCTGACATGACAAGAGTTACTAACAGCCCCTCTCTCC
AAGCTCACTTACAGGCTCTCTACTTAGTCCAGCACGAAGTCTGGAGACCTCTGGCGGCAGCCTACCAAGA
ACAACTGGACCGACCGGTGGTACCTCACCCTTACCGAGTCGGCGACACAGTGTGGGTCCGCCGACACCAG
ACTAAGAACCTAGAACCTCGCTGGAAAGGACCTTACACAGTCCTGCTGACCACCCCCACCGCCCTCAAAG
TAGACGGCATCGCAGCTTGGATACACGCCGCCCACGTGAAGGCTGCCGACCCCGGGGGTGGACCATCCTC
TAGACTGCCGGATCCATTTAAATTCGAATTCCGGTCGAGCAGCTGAAGCTTGCATGCCTGCAGGTCGACT
CTAGAACCATGGACTACAAGGACGACGATGACAAGGCGGCCGCATCAAACGTGAGAGTGTCTAACGGGAG
CCCGAGCCTGGAGCGGATGGACGCCAGACAAGCGGATCACCCCAAGCCTTCCGCCTGCAGAAATCTCTTC
GGCCCGGTCAATCATGAAGAACTAACCCGGGACTTGGAGAAGCACTGCCGGGATATGGAAGAAGCGAGTC
AGCGCAAGTGGAATTTCGACTTTCAGAATCATAAGCCCCTGGAGGGCAG
